Addgene plasmid #138280: pET-tTALE-EmGFP-15b
Purpose: Express tTALE-EmGFP
Depositing lab: Kyubong Jo. Depositing organization: Sogang University. Publication: Truncated TALE-FP as DNA Staining Dye in a High-salt Buffer. Shin E, Kim W, Lee S, Bae J, Kim S, Ko W, Seo HS, Lim S, Lee HS, Jo K. Sci Rep. 2019 Nov 20;9(1):17197. doi: 10.1038/s41598-019-53722-0. PubMed 31748571.
Backbone
  Vector backbone: pET-15b
  Backbone manufacturer: Novagen
  Backbone size w/o insert (bp): 5708
  Total vector size (bp): 7457
  Vector type: Bacterial Expression, TALEN
Growth in bacteria
  Bacterial resistance: Ampicillin, 100 μg/mL
  Growth temperature: 37°C
  Growth strain: DH5alpha
  Copy number: High Copy
Gene/Insert
  Gene/Insert name: 7-mer tTALE-EmGFP
  Insert size (bp): 1749
  Promoter: T7 promoter
  Tag / fusion protein: 6x His-tag (N terminal on backbone)
  Cloning method: Restriction Enzyme; 5′ cloning site NdeI (not destroyed); 3′ cloning site BamHI (not destroyed)
  Sequencing primers: 5′ Universal T7 Primer; 3′ T7 Terminator
Terms and licenses: Academic/Nonprofit Terms; Industry Terms: Not Available to Industry
How to cite: pET-tTALE-EmGFP-15b was a gift from Kyubong Jo (Addgene plasmid # 138280 ; http://n2t.net/addgene:138280 ; RRID:Addgene_138280)
