[The description below was written by a language model from this plasmid's Addgene catalogue record and pLannotate feature annotations shown in this document.]
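Description:
pET-tTALE-EmGFP-15b is a bacterial expression plasmid built on the Novagen pET-15b backbone for producing a fluorescent DNA-binding protein in E. coli. It is about 7.5 kb in total and is maintained through a pBR322/ColE1-type origin with ampicillin selection from the β-lactamase gene. The catalogue lists it as high copy, although the feature table also shows the rop gene and bom region typical of pBR322-derived pET vectors. Several short tetracycline-resistance gene fragments are annotated, but these are non-functional remnants of the parental backbone rather than a usable marker.

The roughly 1.75 kb insert, cloned between NdeI and BamHI, encodes a 7-mer truncated TALE (tTALE) fused to Emerald GFP. The annotation recognises the start of the TALE portion as a fragment related to the Xanthomonas effector AvrBs3. The stretch between this fragment and EmGFP is unannotated and presumably holds the remaining TALE repeats and any linker. Expression is driven by the T7 promoter under a lac operator, with the T7 gene 10 ribosome binding site upstream and a T7 terminator downstream. The plasmid-borne lacI gene supplies repressor, so transcription is IPTG-inducible in hosts that provide T7 RNA polymerase. The backbone adds an N-terminal 6xHis tag followed by a thrombin cleavage site, which allows affinity purification and optional tag removal. The small "capTEV" and "SET1" hits are probably partial matches to the His-tag region and to backbone sequence near the terminator, not deliberate elements.

According to the associated publication title, the purified tTALE-fluorescent protein fusion serves as a DNA staining dye that works in high-salt buffer.
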