Features (pLannotate 1.2.2; 22 found; start..end, strand, type, name):
      1..19      +  promoter       T7 promoter: promoter for bacteriophage T7 RNA polymerase
     20..44      +  protein_bind   lac operator: The lac repressor binds to the lac operator to inhibit transcription in E. coli. This inhibition can be relieved by adding lactose or isopropyl-β-D-thiogalactopyranoside (IPTG). lac repressor encoded by lacI
     59..81      +  RBS            RBS: efficient ribosome binding site from bacteriophage T7 gene 10 (Olins and Rangwala, 1989)
    100..116     +  CDS            capTEV™ (fragment): composite tag for in vivo biotinylation, TEV protease cleavage, and 6xHis tagging
    127..144     +  CDS            thrombin site: thrombin recognition and cleavage site
    142..657     +  CDS            avrBs3 (fragment): AVRB3_XANEU - Experimental evidence at protein level: Swiss-Prot protein existence level 1. Avirulence protein. Acts as a transcription factor in C.annuum plants. In susceptible plants lacking the Bs3 resistance gene induces expression of a number of genes, including genes homologous to a family of auxin-induced genes, alpha-expansin genes, pectate lyase, anthocyanidin glucoside rhamnosyl transferase and at least one transcription factor, UPA20. Their expression leads to plant hypertrophy in mesophyll cells, probably mainly mediated by UPA20 (PubMed:17962565). In resistant plants induces the h
   1183..1902    +  CDS            EmGFP: Emerald GFP mammalian codon-optimized
   1910..1959    +  CDS            SET1 (fragment): solubility-enhancement tag derived from T7 phage gene 10B
   1967..2014    +  terminator     T7 terminator: transcription terminator for bacteriophage T7 RNA polymerase
   2037..2141    -  CDS            TcR (fragment): tetracycline efflux protein; tet; confers resistance to tetracycline
   2189..2217    -  promoter       tet promoter: E. coli promoter for tetracycline efflux protein gene
   2330..2434    +  promoter       AmpR promoter: bla
   2435..3295    +  CDS            AmpR: β-lactamase; bla; confers resistance to ampicillin, carbenicillin, and related antibiotics
   3466..4054    +  rep_origin     ori: high-copy-number ColE1/pMB1/pBR322/pUC origin of replication
   4240..4379    -  misc_feature   bom: basis of mobility region from pBR322
   4481..4672    -  CDS            rop: Rop protein, which maintains plasmids at low copy number; rop
   4689..5069    +  CDS            YPB1_ECOLX: Protein predicted: Swiss-Prot protein existence level 4. From Escherichia coli.
   5311..5935    -  CDS            TcR (fragment): tetracycline efflux protein; tet; confers resistance to tetracycline
   5950..5971    -  protein_bind   CAP binding site: CAP binding activates transcription in the presence of cAMP. E. coli catabolite activator protein
   5984..7066    -  CDS            lacI: lac repressor; lacI; The lac repressor binds to the lac operator to inhibit transcription in E. coli. This inhibition can be relieved by adding lactose or isopropyl-β-D-thiogalactopyranoside (IPTG).
   7067..7144    -  promoter       lacI promoter: lacI
   7152..7431    -  CDS            TcR (fragment): tetracycline efflux protein; tet; confers resistance to tetracycline
>Addgene plasmid #138280 | pET-tTALE-EmGFP-15b | addgene full sequence | sequence record 274582 | Addgene NGS Result
TAATACGACTCACTATAGGGGAATTGTGAGCGGATAACAATTCCCCTCTAGAAATAATTTTGTTTAACTT
TAAGAAGGAGATATACCATGGGCAGCAGCCATCATCATCATCATCACAGCAGCGGCCTGGTGCCGCGCGG
CAGCCATATGGATCTACGCACGCTCGGCTACAGCCAGCAGCAACAGGAGAAGATCAAACCGAAGGTTCGT
TCGACAGTGGCGCAGCACCACGAGGCACTGGTCGGCCATGGGTTTACACACGCGCACATCGTTGCGCTCA
GCCAACACCCGGCAGCGTTAGGGACCGTCGCTGTCAAGTATCAGGACATGATCGCAGCGTTGCCAGAGGC
GACACACGAAGCGATCGTTGGCGTCGGCAAACAGTGGTCCGGCGCACGCGCTCTGGAGGCCTTGCTCACG
GTGGCGGGAGAGTTGAGAGGTCCACCGTTACAGTTGGACACAGGCCAACTTCTCAAGATTGCAAAACGTG
GCGGCGTGACCGCAGTGGAGGCAGTGCATGCATGGCGCAATGCACTGACGGGTGCCCCCCTGAACCTGAC
TCCAGCACAGGTGGTGGCTATTGCCTCCAATAATGGGGGAAAACAGGCTCTCGAAACAGTTCAAAGACTT
CTGCCTGTCTTGTGCCAAGATCATGGACTTACACCCGCACAAGTCGTTGCAATCGCTAGCAATGGCGGTG
GGAAGCAAGCCCTGGAGACAGTTCAAAGGCTCCTTCCAGTCCTGTGTCAGGCACACGGGCTTACCCCTGA
TCAAGTGGTCGCAATTGCCTCACATGACGGCGGGAAACAGGCATTGGAAACTGTGCAGCGCCTGCTCCCC
GTTCTTTGCCAGGATCATGGGTTGACACCTGCACAAGTTGTTGCAATTGCAAGCAACGGCGGCGGAAAAC
AGGCACTGGAAACTGTGCAAAGACTCCTGCCAGTTTTGTGCCAGGCTCATGGCCTGACTCCAGACCAGGT
CGTTGCTATTGCCAGCAATAACGGAGGTAAGCAAGCATTGGAGACTGTTCAGCGGCTCCTCCCTGTCCTC
TGTCAGGCCCACGGGCTGACTCCTGCACAGGTGGTGGCCATCGCTTCAAACGGGGGGGGGAAGCAAGCCC
TCGAAACTGTTCAACGGTTGTTGCCTGTTTTGTGTCAGGATCATGGGGGCGGCTCTGGCGGCATGGTGAG
CAAGGGCGAGGAGCTGTTCACCGGGGTGGTGCCCATCCTGGTCGAGCTGGACGGCGACGTAAACGGCCAC
AAGTTCAGCGTGTCCGGCGAGGGCGAGGGCGATGCCACCTACGGCAAGCTGACCCTGAAGTTCATCTGCA
CCACCGGCAAGCTGCCCGTGCCCTGGCCCACCCTCGTGACCACCTTCGCCTACGGCCTGCAGTGCTTCGC
CCGCTACCCCGACCACATGAAGCAGCACGACTTCTTCAAGTCCGCCATGCCCGAAGGCTACGTCCAGGAG
CGCACCATCTCCTTCAAGGACGACGGCAACTACAAGACCCGCGCCGAGGTGAAGTTCGAGGGCGACACCC
TGGTGAACCGCATCGAGCTGAAGGGCACCGACTTCAAGGAGGACGGCAACATCCTGGGGCACAAGCTGGA
GTACAACTACAACAGCCACAACGTCTATATCACCGCCGACAAGCAGAAGAACGGCATCAAGGCCAACTTC
AAGATCCGCCACAACATCGAGGACGGCAGCGTGCAGCTCGCCGACCACTACCAGCAGAACACCCCCATCG
GCGACGGCCCCGTGCTGCTGCCCGACAACCACTACCTGAGCACCCAGTCCGCCCTGAGCAAAGACCCCAA
CGAGAAGCGCGATCACATGGTCCTGCTGGAGTTCGTGACCGCCGCCGGGATCACTCTCGGCATGGACGAG
CTGTACAAGTAAGGATCCGGCTGCTAACAAAGCCCGAAAGGAAGCTGAGTTGGCTGCTGCCACCGCTGAG
CAATAACTAGCATAACCCCTTGGGGCCTCTAAACGGGTCTTGAGGGGTTTTTTGCTGAAAGGAGGAACTA
TATCCGGATATCCCGCAAGAGGCCCGGCAGTACCGGCATAACCAAGCCTATGCCTACAGCATCCAGGGTG
ACGGTGCCGAGGATGACGATGAGCGCATTGTTAGATTTCATACACGGTGCCTGACTGCGTTAGCAATTTA
ACTGTGATAAACTACCGCATTAAAGCTTATCGATGATAAGCTGTCAAACATGAGAATTCTTGAAGACGAA
AGGGCCTCGTGATACGCCTATTTTTATAGGTTAATGTCATGATAATAATGGTTTCTTAGACGTCAGGTGG
CACTTTTCGGGGAAATGTGCGCGGAACCCCTATTTGTTTATTTTTCTAAATACATTCAAATATGTATCCG
CTCATGAGACAATAACCCTGATAAATGCTTCAATAATATTGAAAAAGGAAGAGTATGAGTATTCAACATT
TCCGTGTCGCCCTTATTCCCTTTTTTGCGGCATTTTGCCTTCCTGTTTTTGCTCACCCAGAAACGCTGGT
GAAAGTAAAAGATGCTGAAGATCAGTTGGGTGCACGAGTGGGTTACATCGAACTGGATCTCAACAGCGGT
AAGATCCTTGAGAGTTTTCGCCCCGAAGAACGTTTTCCAATGATGAGCACTTTTAAAGTTCTGCTATGTG
GCGCGGTATTATCCCGTGTTGACGCCGGGCAAGAGCAACTCGGTCGCCGCATACACTATTCTCAGAATGA
CTTGGTTGAGTACTCACCAGTCACAGAAAAGCATCTTACGGATGGCATGACAGTAAGAGAATTATGCAGT
GCTGCCATAACCATGAGTGATAACACTGCGGCCAACTTACTTCTGACAACGATCGGAGGACCGAAGGAGC
TAACCGCTTTTTTGCACAACATGGGGGATCATGTAACTCGCCTTGATCGTTGGGAACCGGAGCTGAATGA
AGCCATACCAAACGACGAGCGTGACACCACGATGCCTGCAGCAATGGCAACAACGTTGCGCAAACTATTA
ACTGGCGAACTACTTACTCTAGCTTCCCGGCAACAATTAATAGACTGGATGGAGGCGGATAAAGTTGCAG
GACCACTTCTGCGCTCGGCCCTTCCGGCTGGCTGGTTTATTGCTGATAAATCTGGAGCCGGTGAGCGTGG
GTCTCGCGGTATCATTGCAGCACTGGGGCCAGATGGTAAGCCCTCCCGTATCGTAGTTATCTACACGACG
GGGAGTCAGGCAACTATGGATGAACGAAATAGACAGATCGCTGAGATAGGTGCCTCACTGATTAAGCATT
GGTAACTGTCAGACCAAGTTTACTCATATATACTTTAGATTGATTTAAAACTTCATTTTTAATTTAAAAG
GATCTAGGTGAAGATCCTTTTTGATAATCTCATGACCAAAATCCCTTAACGTGAGTTTTCGTTCCACTGA
GCGTCAGACCCCGTAGAAAAGATCAAAGGATCTTCTTGAGATCCTTTTTTTCTGCGCGTAATCTGCTGCT
TGCAAACAAAAAAACCACCGCTACCAGCGGTGGTTTGTTTGCCGGATCAAGAGCTACCAACTCTTTTTCC
GAAGGTAACTGGCTTCAGCAGAGCGCAGATACCAAATACTGTCCTTCTAGTGTAGCCGTAGTTAGGCCAC
CACTTCAAGAACTCTGTAGCACCGCCTACATACCTCGCTCTGCTAATCCTGTTACCAGTGGCTGCTGCCA
GTGGCGATAAGTCGTGTCTTACCGGGTTGGACTCAAGACGATAGTTACCGGATAAGGCGCAGCGGTCGGG
CTGAACGGGGGGTTCGTGCACACAGCCCAGCTTGGAGCGAACGACCTACACCGAACTGAGATACCTACAG
CGTGAGCTATGAGAAAGCGCCACGCTTCCCGAAGGGAGAAAGGCGGACAGGTATCCGGTAAGCGGCAGGG
TCGGAACAGGAGAGCGCACGAGGGAGCTTCCAGGGGGAAACGCCTGGTATCTTTATAGTCCTGTCGGGTT
TCGCCACCTCTGACTTGAGCGTCGATTTTTGTGATGCTCGTCAGGGGGGCGGAGCCTATGGAAAAACGCC
AGCAACGCGGCCTTTTTACGGTTCCTGGCCTTTTGCTGGCCTTTTGCTCACATGTTCTTTCCTGCGTTAT
CCCCTGATTCTGTGGATAACCGTATTACCGCCTTTGAGTGAGCTGATACCGCTCGCCGCAGCCGAACGAC
CGAGCGCAGCGAGTCAGTGAGCGAGGAAGCGGAAGAGCGCCTGATGCGGTATTTTCTCCTTACGCATCTG
TGCGGTATTTCACACCGCAATGGTGCACTCTCAGTACAATCTGCTCTGATGCCGCATAGTTAAGCCAGTA
TACACTCCGCTATCGCTACGTGACTGGGTCATGGCTGCGCCCCGACACCCGCCAACACCCGCTGACGCGC
CCTGACGGGCTTGTCTGCTCCCGGCATCCGCTTACAGACAAGCTGTGACCGTCTCCGGGAGCTGCATGTG
TCAGAGGTTTTCACCGTCATCACCGAAACGCGCGAGGCAGCTGCGGTAAAGCTCATCAGCGTGGTCGTGA
AGCGATTCACAGATGTCTGCCTGTTCATCCGCGTCCAGCTCGTTGAGTTTCTCCAGAAGCGTTAATGTCT
GGCTTCTGATAAAGCGGGCCATGTTAAGGGCGGTTTTTTCCTGTTTGGTCACTGATGCCTCCGTGTAAGG
GGGATTTCTGTTCATGGGGGTAATGATACCGATGAAACGAGAGAGGATGCTCACGATACGGGTTACTGAT
GATGAACATGCCCGGTTACTGGAACGTTGTGAGGGTAAACAACTGGCGGTATGGATGCGGCGGGACCAGA
GAAAAATCACTCAGGGTCAATGCCAGCGCTTCGTTAATACAGATGTAGGTGTTCCACAGGGTAGCCAGCA
GCATCCTGCGATGCAGATCCGGAACATAATGGTGCAGGGCGCTGACTTCCGCGTTTCCAGACTTTACGAA
ACACGGAAACCGAAGACCATTCATGTTGTTGCTCAGGTCGCAGACGTTTTGCAGCAGCAGTCGCTTCACG
TTCGCTCGCGTATCGGTGATTCATTCTGCTAACCAGTAAGGCAACCCCGCCAGCCTAGCCGGGTCCTCAA
CGACAGGAGCACGATCATGCGCACCCGTGGCCAGGACCCAACGCTGCCCGAGATGCGCCGCGTGCGGCTG
CTGGAGATGGCGGACGCGATGGATATGTTCTGCCAAGGGTTGGTTTGCGCATTCACAGTTCTCCGCAAGA
ATTGATTGGCTCCAATTCTTGGAGTGGTGAATCCGTTAGCGAGGTGCCGCCGGCTTCCATTCAGGTCGAG
GTGGCCCGGCTCCATGCACCGCGACGCAACGCGGGGAGGCAGACAAGGTATAGGGCGGCGCCTACAATCC
ATGCCAACCCGTTCCATGTGCTCGCCGAGGCGGCATAAATCGCCGTGACGATCAGCGGTCCAATGATCGA
AGTTAGGCTGGTAAGAGCCGCGAGCGATCCTTGAAGCTGTCCCTGATGGTCGTCATCTACCTGCCTGGAC
AGCATGGCCTGCAACGCGGGCATCCCGATGCCGCCGGAAGCGAGAAGAATCATAATGGGGAAGGCCATCC
AGCCTCGCGTCGCGAACGCCAGCAAGACGTAGCCCAGCGCGTCGGCCGCCATGCCGGCGATAATGGCCTG
CTTCTCGCCGAAACGTTTGGTGGCGGGACCAGTGACGAAGGCTTGAGCGAGGGCGTGCAAGATTCCGAAT
ACCGCAAGCGACAGGCCGATCATCGTCGCGCTCCAGCGAAAGCGGTCCTCGCCGAAAATGACCCAGAGCG
CTGCCGGCACCTGTCCTACGAGTTGCATGATAAAGAAGACAGTCATAAGTGCGGCGACGATAGTCATGCC
CCGCGCCCACCGGAAGGAGCTGACTGGGTTGAAGGCTCTCAAGGGCATCGGTCGAGATCCCGGTGCCTAA
TGAGTGAGCTAACTTACATTAATTGCGTTGCGCTCACTGCCCGCTTTCCAGTCGGGAAACCTGTCGTGCC
AGCTGCATTAATGAATCGGCCAACGCGCGGGGAGAGGCGGTTTGCGTATTGGGCGCCAGGGTGGTTTTTC
TTTTCACCAGTGAGACGGGCAACAGCTGATTGCCCTTCACCGCCTGGCCCTGAGAGAGTTGCAGCAAGCG
GTCCACGCTGGTTTGCCCCAGCAGGCGAAAATCCTGTTTGATGGTGGTTAACGGCGGGATATAACATGAG
CTGTCTTCGGTATCGTCGTATCCCACTACCGAGATATCCGCACCAACGCGCAGCCCGGACTCGGTAATGG
CGCGCATTGCGCCCAGCGCCATCTGATCGTTGGCAACCAGCATCGCAGTGGGAACGATGCCCTCATTCAG
CATTTGCATGGTTTGTTGAAAACCGGACATGGCACTCCAGTCGCCTTCCCGTTCCGCTATCGGCTGAATT
TGATTGCGAGTGAGATATTTATGCCAGCCAGCCAGACGCAGACGCGCCGAGACAGAACTTAATGGGCCCG
CTAACAGCGCGATTTGCTGGTGACCCAATGCGACCAGATGCTCCACGCCCAGTCGCGTACCGTCTTCATG
GGAGAAAATAATACTGTTGATGGGTGTCTGGTCAGAGACATCAAGAAATAACGCCGGAACATTAGTGCAG
GCAGCTTCCACAGCAATGGCATCCTGGTCATCCAGCGGATAGTTAATGATCAGCCCACTGACGCGTTGCG
CGAGAAGATTGTGCACCGCCGCTTTACAGGCTTCGACGCCGCTTCGTTCTACCATCGACACCACCACGCT
GGCACCCAGTTGATCGGCGCGAGATTTAATCGCCGCGACAATTTGCGACGGCGCGTGCAGGGCCAGACTG
GAGGTGGCAACGCCAATCAGCAACGACTGTTTGCCCGCCAGTTGTTGTGCCACGCGGTTGGGAATGTAAT
TCAGCTCCGCCATCGCCGCTTCCACTTTTTCCCGCGTTTTCGCAGAAACGTGGCTGGCCTGGTTCACCAC
GCGGGAAACGGTCTGATAAGAGACACCGGCATACTCTGCGACATCGTATAACGTTACTGGTTTCACATTC
ACCACCCTGAATTGACTCTCTTCCGGGCGCTATCATGCCATACCGCGAAAGGTTTTGCGCCATTCGATGG
TGTCCGGGATCTCGACGCTCTCCCTTATGCGACTCCTGCATTAGGAAGCAGCCCAGTAGTAGGTTGAGGC
CGTTGAGCACCGCCGCCGCAAGGAATGGTGCATGCAAGGAGATGGCGCCCAACAGTCCCCCGGCCACGGG
GCCTGCCACCATACCCACGCCGAAACAAGCGCTCATGAGCCCGAAGTGGCGAGCCCGATCTTCCCCATCG
GTGATGTCGGCGATATAGGCGCCAGCAACCGCACCTGTGGCGCCGGTGATGCCGGCCACGATGCGTCCGG
CGTAGAGGATCGAGATCTCGATCCCGCGAAAT
