>Addgene plasmid #138280 | pET-tTALE-EmGFP-15b | depositor partial sequence | sequence record 266934 | T7 Promoter Expressed Region
GATCTACGCACGCTCGGCTACAGCCAGCAGCAACAGGAGAAGATCAAACCGAAGGTTCGTTCGACAGTGG
CGCAGCACCACGAGGCACTGGTCGGCCATGGGTTTACACACGCGCACATCGTTGCGCTCAGCCAACACCC
GGCAGCGTTAGGGACCGTCGCTGTCAAGTATCAGGACATGATCGCAGCGTTGCCAGAGGCGACACACGAA
GCGATCGTTGGCGTCGGCAAACAGTGGTCCGGCGCACGCGCTCTGGAGGCCTTGCTCACGGTGGCGGGAG
AGTTGAGAGGTCCACCGTTACAGTTGGACACAGGCCAACTTCTCAAGATTGCAAAACGTGGCGGCGTGAC
CGCAGTGGAGGCAGTGCATGCATGGCGCAATGCACTGACGGGTGCCCCCCTGAACCTGACTCCAGCACAG
GTGGTGGCTATTGCCTCCAATAATGGGGGAAAACAGGCTCTCGAAACAGTTCAAAGACTTCTGCCTGTCT
TGTGCCAAGATCATGGACTTACACCCGCACAAGTCGTTGCAATCGCTAGCAATGGCGGTGGGAAGCAAGC
CCTGGAGACAGTTCAAAGGCTCCTTCCAGTCCTGTGTCAGGCACACGGGCTTACCCCTGATCAAGTGGTC
GCAATTGCCTCACATGACGGCGGGAAACAGGCATTGGAAACTGTGCAGCGCCTGCTCCCCGTTCTTTGCC
AGGATCATGGGTTGACACCTGCACAAGTTGTTGCAATTGCAAGCAACGGCGGCGGAAAACAGGCACTGGA
AACTGTGCAAAGACTCCTGCCAGTTTTGTGCCAGGCTCATGGCCTGACTCCAGACCAGGTCGTTGCTATT
GCCAGCAATAACGGAGGTAAGCAAGCATTGGAGACTGTTCAGCGGCTCCTCCCTGTCCTCTGTCAGGCCC
ACGGGCTGACTCCTGCACAGGTGGTGGCCATCGCTTCAAACGGGGGGGGGAAGCAAGCCCTCGAAACTGT
TCAACGGTTGTTGCCTGTTTTGTGTCAGGATCATGGGGGCGGCTCTGGCGGCATGGTGAGCAAGGGCGAG
GAGCTGTTCACCGGGGTGGTGCCCATCCTGGTCGAGCTGGACGGCGACGTAAACGGCCACAAGTTCAGCG
TGTCCGGCGAGGGCGAGGGCGATGCCACCTACGGCAAGCTGACCCTGAAGTTCATCTGCACCACCGGCAA
GCTGCCCGTGCCCTGGCCCACCCTCGTGACCACCCTGACCTACGGCGTGCAGTGCTTCAGCCGCTACCCC
GACCACATGAAGCAGCACGACTTCTTCAAGTCCGCCATGCCCGAAGGCTACGTCCAGGAGCGCACCATCT
TCTTCAAGGACGACGGCAACTACAAGACCCGCGCCGAGGTGAAGTTCGAGGGCGACACCCTGGTGAACCG
CATCGAGCTGAAGGGCATCGACTTCAAGGAGGACGGCAACATCCTGGGGCACAAGCTGGAGTACAACTAC
AACAGCCACAACGTCTATATCATGGCCGACAAGCAGAAGAACGGCATCAAGGTGAACTTCAAGATCCGCC
ACAACATCGAGGACGGCAGCGTGCAGCTCGCCGACCACTACCAGCAGAACACCCCCATCGGCGACGGCCC
CGTGCTGCTGCCCGACAACCACTACCTGAGCACCCAGTCCGCCCTGAGCAAAGACCCCAACGAGAAGCGC
GATCACATGGTCCTGCTGGAGTTCGTGACCGCCGCCGGGATCACTCTCGGCATGGACGAGCTGTACAAG
